Addgene plasmid #50522: pGFP-PTEN D92A/C124A
Depositing lab: Kenneth Yamada. Publication: Inhibition of cell migration, spreading, and focal adhesions by tumor suppressor PTEN. Tamura M, Gu J, Matsumoto K, Aota S, Parsons R, Yamada KM. Science. 1998 Jun 5;280(5369):1614-7. 10.1126/science.280.5369.1614 PubMed 9616126.
Backbone
  Vector backbone: pGZ21dxZ
  Backbone manufacturer: Yamada Lab, Tamura et al., Science 280: 1614-7 (1998)
  Vector type: Mammalian Expression
Growth in bacteria
  Bacterial resistance: Ampicillin, 100 μg/mL
  Growth temperature: 37°C
  Growth strain: DH5alpha
  Copy number: Unknown
Gene/Insert
  Gene/Insert name: PTEN (alt names: MMAC1; tumor suppressor, phosphatase, mutated)
  Species: H. sapiens (human)
  Mutation: D92A/C124A
  Entrez Gene: PTEN (a.k.a. 10q23del, BZS, CWS1, DEC, GLM2, MHAM, MMAC1, PTEN1, PTENbeta, PTENgama, TEP1)
  Promoter: CMV
  Tag / fusion protein: GFP (N terminal on backbone)
  Cloning method: Restriction Enzyme; 5′ cloning site HindIII (not destroyed); 3′ cloning site XbaI (not destroyed)
  Sequencing primers: 5′ GFP FW (AAAGACCCCAACGAGAAGCG); 3′ GFP ASO (TTGTAACCATTATAAGCTGC)
Terms and licenses: Academic/Nonprofit Terms; Industry Terms: Not Available to Industry
How to cite: pGFP-PTEN D92A/C124A was a gift from Kenneth Yamada (Addgene plasmid # 50522 ; http://n2t.net/addgene:50522 ; RRID:Addgene_50522)
