[The description below was written by a language model from this plasmid's Addgene catalogue record.]
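Description:
pGFP-PTEN D92A/C124A is a mammalian expression plasmid built on the laboratory-made pGZ21dxZ backbone. It is propagated in standard E. coli cloning strains under ampicillin selection. The record does not state the origin of replication or copy number, lists no mammalian selection marker, and includes no feature table, so the finer architecture of the backbone cannot be described from the available information.

The payload is the human PTEN tumor suppressor (also known as MMAC1), cloned between HindIII and XbaI sites that both remain intact. It is expressed from the CMV promoter, a strong constitutive promoter for transfected mammalian cells. The backbone supplies GFP upstream of the cloning site, so the product is an N-terminally GFP-tagged PTEN fusion, which allows expressing cells to be identified and the protein to be localized by fluorescence.

The insert carries two substitutions, D92A and C124A. Cys124 is the nucleophilic cysteine of the phosphatase active-site motif, and Asp92 is generally regarded as the catalytic general acid. Mutating these residues to alanine is a standard way of abolishing phosphatase activity, and changes of this kind are often used to probe substrate interactions.

The associated work examined how PTEN suppresses cell migration, spreading and focal adhesion formation. In that context, this double mutant is most plausibly used as a catalytically defective comparison for wild-type GFP-PTEN, to test whether observed cellular effects depend on phosphatase activity. The record itself does not spell out a specific intended use.
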