>Addgene plasmid #50522 | pGFP-PTEN D92A/C124A | depositor partial sequence | sequence record 75454 | insert only
ATGACAGCCATCATCAAAGAGATCGTTAGCAGAAACAAAAGGAGATATCAAGAGGATGGATTCGACTTAG
ACTTGACCTATATTTATCCAAACATTATTGCTATGGGATTTCCTGCAGAAAGACTTGAAGGCGTATACAG
GAACAATATTGATGATGTAGTAAGGTTTTTGGATTCAAAGCATAAAAACCATTACAAGATATACAATCTT
TGTGCTGAAAGACATTATGACACCGCCAAATTTAATTGCAGAGTTGCACAATATCCTTTTGAAGCCCATA
ACCCACCACAGCTAGAACTTATCAAACCCTTTTGTGAAGATCTTGACCAATGGCTAAGTGAAGATGACAA
TCATGTTGCAGCAATTCACGCTAAAGCTGGAAAGGGACGAACTGGTGTAATGATATGTGCATATTTATTA
CATCGGGGCAAATTTTTAAAGGCACAAGAGGCCCTAGATTTCTATGGGGAAGTAAGGACCAGAGACAAAA
AGGGAGTAACTATTCCCAGTCAGAGGCGCTATGTGTATTATTATAGCTACCTGTTAAAGAATCATCTGGA
TTATAGACCAGTGGCACTGTTGTTTCACAAGATGATGTTTGAAACTATTCCAATGTTCAGTGGCGGAACT
TGCAATCCTCAGTTTGTGGTCTGCCAGCTAAAGGTGAAGATATATTCCTCCAATTCAGGACCCACACGAC
GGGAAGACAAGTTCATGTACTTTGAGTTCCCTCAGCCGTTACCTGTGTGTGGTGATATCAAAGTAGAGTT
CTTCCACAAACAGAACAAGATGCTAAAAAAGGACAAAATGTTTCACTTTTGGGTAAATACATTCTTCATA
CCAGGACCAGAGGAAACCTCAGAAAAAGTAGAAAATGGAAGTCTATGTGATCAAGAAATCGATAGCATTT
GCAGTATAGAGCGTGCAGATAATGACAAGGAATATCTAGTACTTACTTTAACAAAAAATGATCTTGACAA
AGCAAATAAAGACAAAGCCAACCGATACTTTTCTCCAAATTTTAAGGTGAAGCTGTACTTCACAAAAACA
GTAGAGGAGCCGTCAAATCCAGAGGCTAGCAGTTCAACTTCTGTAACACCAGATGTTAGTGACAATGAAC
CTGATCATTATAGATATTCTGACACCACTGACTCTGATCCAGAGAATGAACCTTTTGATGAAGATCAGCA
TACACAAATTACAAAAGTCTGA
