>Addgene plasmid #50522 | pGFP-PTEN D92A/C124A | addgene partial sequence | sequence record 78522 | EGFP-C 5'-CATGGTCCTGCTGGAGTTCGTG-3'
TGGACGAGCTGTACAAGGGAGGCGGATCCAAGCTTATGACAGCCATCATCAAAGAGATCGTTAGCAGAAA
CAAAAGGAGATATCAAGAGGATGGATTCGACTTAGACTTGACCTATATTTATCCAAACATTATTGCTATG
GGATTTCCTGCAGAAAGACTTGAAGGCGTATACAGGAACAATATTGATGATGTAGTAAGGTTTTTGGATT
CAAAGCATAAAAACCATTACAAGATATACAATCTTTGTGCTGAAAGACATTATGACACCGCCAAATTTAA
TTGCAGAGTTGCACAATATCCTTTTGAAGCCCATAACCCACCACAGCTAGAACTTATCAAACCCTTTTGT
GAAGATCTTGACCAATGGCTAAGTGAAGATGACAATCATGTTGCAGCAATTCACGCTAAAGCTGGAAAGG
GACGAACTGGTGTAATGATATGTGCATATTTATTACATCGGGGCAAATTTTTAAAGGCACAAGAGGCCCT
AGATTTCTATGGGGAAGTAAGGACCAGAGACAAAAAGGGAGTAACTATTCCCAGTCAGAGGCGCTATGTG
TATTATTATAGCTACCTGTTAAAGAATCATCTGGATTATAGACCAGTGGCACTGTTGTTTCACAAGATGA
TGTTTGAAACTATTCCAATGTTCAGTGGCGGAACTTGCAATCCTCAGTTTGTGGTCTGCCAGCTAAAGGT
GAAGATATATTCCTCCAATTCAGGACCCACACGACGGGAAGACAAGTTCATGTACTTTGAGTTCCCTCAG
CCGTTACCTGTGTGTGGTGATATCAAAGTAGAGTTCTTCCACAAACAGAACAAGATGCTAAAAAAGGACA
AAATGTTTCACTTTTGGGTAAATACATTCTTCATACCAGGACCAGAGGAAACCTCAGAAAAAGTAGAAAA
TGGAAGTCTATGTGATCAAGAAATCGATAGCATTTGCAGTATAGAGCGTGCAGATAATGACA
